Addgene plasmid #206120: GFP Cav2.2 HA D122A pcDNA3
Purpose: expression of rabbit Cav2.2 calcium channel with a N-terminal GFP tag and an exofacial double HA tag in domain II and a D122A mutation that disrupts the interaction with ?2?-1
Depositing lab: Annette Dolphin. Publication: Disruption of the Key Ca(2+) Binding Site in the Selectivity Filter of Neuronal Voltage-Gated Calcium Channels Inhibits Channel Trafficking. Meyer JO, Dahimene S, Page KM, Ferron L, Kadurin I, Ellaway JIJ, Zhao P, Patel T, Rothwell SW, Lin P, Pratt WS, Dolphin AC. Cell Rep. 2019 Oct 1;29(1):22-33.e5. doi: 10.1016/j.celrep.2019.08.079. PubMed 31577951.
Backbone
  Vector backbone: pcDNA3
  Backbone manufacturer: Invitrogen Life Technologies
  Backbone size w/o insert (bp): 5446
  Vector type: Mammalian Expression
Growth in bacteria
  Bacterial resistance: Ampicillin, 100 μg/mL
  Growth temperature: 37°C
  Growth strain: DH5alpha
  Copy number: High Copy
Gene/Insert
  Gene/Insert name: cacna1b (alt name: Cav2.2 alpha1B)
  Species: O. cuniculus (rabbit)
  Insert size (bp): 7857
  Mutation: D122A
  Entrez Gene: CACNA1B
  Promoter: CMV
  Cloning method: Restriction Enzyme; 5′ cloning site unknown (unknown if destroyed)
  Sequencing primers: 5′ CTGGCTAACTAGAGAACC; 3′ GCATTTAGGTGACACTATAG
Resource information
  A portion of this plasmid was derived from a plasmid made by: Yasuo Mori
Terms and licenses: Academic/Nonprofit Terms; Industry Terms: Not Available to Industry
Depositor comments: 5' end of DNA is very GC rich
How to cite: GFP Cav2.2 HA D122A pcDNA3 was a gift from Annette Dolphin (Addgene plasmid # 206120 ; http://n2t.net/addgene:206120 ; RRID:Addgene_206120)
