[The description below was written by a language model from this plasmid's Addgene catalogue record and pLannotate feature annotations shown in this document.]
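Description:
GFP Cav2.2 HA D122A pcDNA3 is a mammalian expression plasmid built on the pcDNA3 backbone, about 13.3 kb in total according to the sequenced record. It is maintained in E. coli as a high-copy plasmid through a ColE1/pUC-type origin and selected with ampicillin via the β-lactamase gene. The backbone also carries an f1 origin and an SV40 early promoter driving the neomycin phosphotransferase gene with an SV40 polyadenylation signal. This cassette allows G418 selection of stably transfected mammalian cells. Several short annotated fragments (ble, lacI, lac promoter/operator, bom, an HIV-1 LTR match) appear to be backbone remnants or incidental similarity hits rather than functional elements.

The payload is the rabbit CACNA1B cDNA encoding the Cav2.2 (α1B) pore-forming subunit of the N-type voltage-gated calcium channel. It is expressed from the CMV immediate-early enhancer/promoter and terminated by the bGH polyadenylation signal. T7 and SP6 promoters flank the insert. A GFP coding sequence, annotated as GFPmut3, lies directly upstream of and abuts the channel open reading frame, giving an N-terminal fluorescent fusion. The catalogue entry also describes a double HA epitope placed in an extracellular loop of domain II, although this tag is not annotated separately in the feature table. Because the HA tag is exofacial, it can be detected on intact cells to report channels at the plasma membrane, while GFP reports total channel protein. The D122A substitution is recorded as disrupting the channel's interaction with an auxiliary subunit whose name is garbled in the record, presumably α2δ-1. The construct therefore suits studies of how that interaction affects Cav2.2 trafficking and surface expression. The depositor notes that the 5′ end of the cDNA is very GC rich.
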