Features (pLannotate 1.2.2; 22 found; start..end, strand, type, name):
    309..467     +  CDS            ble (fragment): BLE_KLEPN - Experimental evidence at protein level: Swiss-Prot protein existence level 1. Binding protein with a strong affinity to the bleomycin family of antibiotics. Binds to CL990; an antimitotic-antibiotic compound. From Klebsiella pneumoniae.
    462..583     +  polyA_signal   SV40 poly(A) signal: SV40 polyadenylation signal
    654..676     -  protein_bind   lac operator (fragment): The lac repressor binds to the lac operator to inhibit transcription in E. coli. This inhibition can be relieved by adding lactose or isopropyl-β-D-thiogalactopyranoside (IPTG). lac repressor encoded by lacI
    680..710     -  promoter       lac promoter: promoter for the E. coli lac operon
    725..746     -  protein_bind   CAP binding site: CAP binding activates transcription in the presence of cAMP. E. coli catabolite activator protein
    759..851     -  CDS            lacI (fragment): lac repressor; lacI; The lac repressor binds to the lac operator to inhibit transcription in E. coli. This inhibition can be relieved by adding lactose or isopropyl-β-D-thiogalactopyranoside (IPTG).
   1034..1622    -  rep_origin     ori: high-copy-number ColE1/pMB1/pBR322/pUC origin of replication
   1793..2653    -  CDS            AmpR: β-lactamase; bla; confers resistance to ampicillin, carbenicillin, and related antibiotics
   2654..2758    -  promoter       AmpR promoter: bla
   2817..2869    -  misc_feature   bom (fragment): basis of mobility region from pBR322
   3024..3403    +  enhancer       CMV enhancer: human cytomegalovirus immediate early enhancer
   3404..3607    +  promoter       CMV promoter: human cytomegalovirus (CMV) immediate early promoter
   3603..3636    +  LTR            5' LTR (truncated) (fragment): truncated 5' long terminal repeat (LTR) from HIV-1
   3652..3670    +  promoter       T7 promoter: promoter for bacteriophage T7 RNA polymerase
   3762..4475    +  CDS            GFPmut3: GFPmut3 is a basic (constitutively fluorescent) green fluorescent protein published in 1996, derived from Aequorea victoria. It is reported to be a very rapidly-maturing weak dimer.
   4476..11558   +  CDS            CACNA1B: CAC1B_RABIT - Also known as CACH5, CACNL1A5. Experimental evidence at protein level: Swiss-Prot protein existence level 1. Voltage-sensitive calcium channels (VSCC) mediate the entry of calcium ions into excitable cells and are also involved in a variety of calcium-dependent processes, including muscle contraction, hormone or neurotransmitter release, gene expression, cell motility, cell division and cell death. The isoform alpha-1B gives rise to N-type calcium currents. N-type calcium channels belong to the 'high-voltage activated' (HVA) group and are specifically blocked by omega-conotoxin-
  11644..11662   -  promoter       SP6 promoter: promoter for bacteriophage SP6 RNA polymerase
  11688..11912   +  polyA_signal   bGH poly(A) signal: bovine growth hormone polyadenylation signal
  11916..11937   +  promoter       SV40 promoter (fragment): SV40 enhancer and early promoter
  11958..12386   +  rep_origin     f1 ori (sequence partly withheld): f1 bacteriophage origin of replication; arrow indicates direction of (+) strand synthesis
  12400..12729   +  promoter       SV40 promoter: SV40 enhancer and early promoter
  12796..285     +  CDS            neo (across the origin): KKA2_KLEPN - Also known as kan, nptII. Experimental evidence at protein level: Swiss-Prot protein existence level 1. Resistance to kanamycin, neomycin, paromomycin, ribostamycin, butirosin and gentamicin B. From Klebsiella pneumoniae.
>Addgene plasmid #206120 | GFP Cav2.2 HA D122A pcDNA3 | addgene full sequence | sequence record 415673 | Addgene NGS Result
CTGTTCGCCAGGCTCAAGGCGCGCATGCCCGACGGCGAGGATCTCGTCGTGACCCATGGCGATGCCTGCT
TGCCGAATATCATGGTGGAAAATGGCCGCTTTTCTGGATTCATCGACTGTGGCCGGCTGGGTGTGGCGGA
CCGCTATCAGGACATAGCGTTGGCTACCCGTGATATTGCTGAAGAGCTTGGCGGCGAATGGGCTGACCGC
TTCCTCGTGCTTTACGGTATCGCCGCTCCCGATTCGCAGCGCATCGCCTTCTATCGCCTTCTTGACGAGT
TCTTCTGAGCGGGACTCTGGGGTTCGAAATGACCGACCAAGCGACGCCCAACCTGCCATCACGAGATTTC
GATTCCACCGCCGCCTTCTATGAAAGGTTGGGCTTCGGAATCGTTTTCCGGGACGCCGGCTGGATGATCC
TCCAGCGCGGGGATCTCATGCTGGAGTTCTTCGCCCACCCCAACTTGTTTATTGCAGCTTATAATGGTTA
CAAATAAAGCAATAGCATCACAAATTTCACAAATAAAGCATTTTTTTCACTGCATTCTAGTTGTGGTTTG
TCCAAACTCATCAATGTATCTTATCATGTCTGTATACCGTCGACCTCTAGCTAGAGCTTGGCGTAATCAT
GGTCATAGCTGTTTCCTGTGTGAAATTGTTATCCGCTCACAATTCCACACAACATACGAGCCGGAAGCAT
AAAGTGTAAAGCCTGGGGTGCCTAATGAGTGAGCTAACTCACATTAATTGCGTTGCGCTCACTGCCCGCT
TTCCAGTCGGGAAACCTGTCGTGCCAGCTGCATTAATGAATCGGCCAACGCGCGGGGAGAGGCGGTTTGC
GTATTGGGCGCTCTTCCGCTTCCTCGCTCACTGACTCGCTGCGCTCGGTCGTTCGGCTGCGGCGAGCGGT
ATCAGCTCACTCAAAGGCGGTAATACGGTTATCCACAGAATCAGGGGATAACGCAGGAAAGAACATGTGA
GCAAAAGGCCAGCAAAAGGCCAGGAACCGTAAAAAGGCCGCGTTGCTGGCGTTTTTCCATAGGCTCCGCC
CCCCTGACGAGCATCACAAAAATCGACGCTCAAGTCAGAGGTGGCGAAACCCGACAGGACTATAAAGATA
CCAGGCGTTTCCCCCTGGAAGCTCCCTCGTGCGCTCTCCTGTTCCGACCCTGCCGCTTACCGGATACCTG
TCCGCCTTTCTCCCTTCGGGAAGCGTGGCGCTTTCTCATAGCTCACGCTGTAGGTATCTCAGTTCGGTGT
AGGTCGTTCGCTCCAAGCTGGGCTGTGTGCACGAACCCCCCGTTCAGCCCGACCGCTGCGCCTTATCCGG
TAACTATCGTCTTGAGTCCAACCCGGTAAGACACGACTTATCGCCACTGGCAGCAGCCACTGGTAACAGG
ATTAGCAGAGCGAGGTATGTAGGCGGTGCTACAGAGTTCTTGAAGTGGTGGCCTAACTACGGCTACACTA
GAAGAACAGTATTTGGTATCTGCGCTCTGCTGAAGCCAGTTACCTTCGGAAAAAGAGTTGGTAGCTCTTG
ATCCGGCAAACAAACCACCGCTGGTAGCGGTGGTTTTTTTGTTTGCAAGCAGCAGATTACGCGCAGAAAA
AAAGGATCTCAAGAAGATCCTTTGATCTTTTCTACGGGGTCTGACGCTCAGTGGAACGAAAACTCACGTT
AAGGGATTTTGGTCATGAGATTATCAAAAAGGATCTTCACCTAGATCCTTTTAAATTAAAAATGAAGTTT
TAAATCAATCTAAAGTATATATGAGTAAACTTGGTCTGACAGTTACCAATGCTTAATCAGTGAGGCACCT
ATCTCAGCGATCTGTCTATTTCGTTCATCCATAGTTGCCTGACTCCCCGTCGTGTAGATAACTACGATAC
GGGAGGGCTTACCATCTGGCCCCAGTGCTGCAATGATACCGCGAGACCCACGCTCACCGGCTCCAGATTT
ATCAGCAATAAACCAGCCAGCCGGAAGGGCCGAGCGCAGAAGTGGTCCTGCAACTTTATCCGCCTCCATC
CAGTCTATTAATTGTTGCCGGGAAGCTAGAGTAAGTAGTTCGCCAGTTAATAGTTTGCGCAACGTTGTTG
CCATTGCTACAGGCATCGTGGTGTCACGCTCGTCGTTTGGTATGGCTTCATTCAGCTCCGGTTCCCAACG
ATCAAGGCGAGTTACATGATCCCCCATGTTGTGCAAAAAAGCGGTTAGCTCCTTCGGTCCTCCGATCGTT
GTCAGAAGTAAGTTGGCCGCAGTGTTATCACTCATGGTTATGGCAGCACTGCATAATTCTCTTACTGTCA
TGCCATCCGTAAGATGCTTTTCTGTGACTGGTGAGTACTCAACCAAGTCATTCTGAGAATAGTGTATGCG
GCGACCGAGTTGCTCTTGCCCGGCGTCAATACGGGATAATACCGCGCCACATAGCAGAACTTTAAAAGTG
CTCATCATTGGAAAACGTTCTTCGGGGCGAAAACTCTCAAGGATCTTACCGCTGTTGAGATCCAGTTCGA
TGTAACCCACTCGTGCACCCAACTGATCTTCAGCATCTTTTACTTTCACCAGCGTTTCTGGGTGAGCAAA
AACAGGAAGGCAAAATGCCGCAAAAAAGGGAATAAGGGCGACACGGAAATGTTGAATACTCATACTCTTC
CTTTTTCAATATTATTGAAGCATTTATCAGGGTTATTGTCTCATGAGCGGATACATATTTGAATGTATTT
AGAAAAATAAACAAATAGGGGTTCCGCGCACATTTCCCCGAAAAGTGCCACCTGACGTCGACGGATCGGG
AGATCTCCCGATCCCCTATGGTGCACTCTCAGTACAATCTGCTCTGATGCCGCATAGTTAAGCCAGTATC
TGCTCCCTGCTTGTGTGTTGGAGGTCGCTGAGTAGTGCGCGAGCAAAATTTAAGCTACAACAAGGCAAGG
CTTGACCGACAATTGCATGAAGAATCTGCTTAGGGTTAGGCGTTTTGCGCTGCTTCGCGATGTACGGGCC
AGATATACGCGTTGACATTGATTATTGACTAGTTATTAATAGTAATCAATTACGGGGTCATTAGTTCATA
GCCCATATATGGAGTTCCGCGTTACATAACTTACGGTAAATGGCCCGCCTGGCTGACCGCCCAACGACCC
CCGCCCATTGACGTCAATAATGACGTATGTTCCCATAGTAACGCCAATAGGGACTTTCCATTGACGTCAA
TGGGTGGAGTATTTACGGTAAACTGCCCACTTGGCAGTACATCAAGTGTATCATATGCCAAGTACGCCCC
CTATTGACGTCAATGACGGTAAATGGCCCGCCTGGCATTATGCCCAGTACATGACCTTATGGGACTTTCC
TACTTGGCAGTACATCTACGTATTAGTCATCGCTATTACCATGGTGATGCGGTTTTGGCAGTACATCAAT
GGGCGTGGATAGCGGTTTGACTCACGGGGATTTCCAAGTCTCCACCCCATTGACGTCAATGGGAGTTTGT
TTTGGCACCAAAATCAACGGGACTTTCCAAAATGTCGTAACAACTCCGCCCCATTGACGCAAATGGGCGG
TAGGCGTGTACGGTGGGAGGTCTATATAAGCAGAGCTCTCTGGCTAACTAGAGAACCCACTGCTTACTGG
CTTATCGAAATTAATACGACTCACTATAGGGAGACCCAAGCTTGGTACCGAGCTCGGATCCACTAGTAAC
GGCCGCCAGTGTGCTGGAATTCCTCGAGGGTACCGAGCTCGGATCTAAAAAATGAGTAAAGGAGAAGAAC
TTTTCACTGGAGTTGTCCCAATTCTTGTTGAATTAGATGGTGATGTTAATGGGCACAAATTTTCTGTCAG
TGGAGAGGGTGAAGGTGATGCAACATACGGAAAACTTACCCTTAAATTTATTTGCACTACTGGAAAACTA
CCTGTTCCATGGCCAACACTTGTCACTACTTTCGGTTATGGTGTTCAATGCTTTGCGAGATACCCAGATC
ATATGAAACAGCATGACTTTTTCAAGAGTGCCATGCCCGAAGGTTATGTACAGGAAAGAACTATATTTTT
CAAAGATGACGGGAACTACAAGACACGTGCTGAAGTCAAGTTTGAAGGTGATACCCTTGTTAATAGAATC
GAGTTAAAAGGTATTGATTTTAAAGAAGATGGAAACATTCTTGGACACAAATTGGAATACAACTATAACT
CACACAATGTATACATCATGGCAGACAAACAAAAGAATGGAATCAAAGTTAACTTCAAAATTAGACACAA
CATTGAAGATGGAAGCGTTCAACTAGCAGACCATTATCAACAAAATACTCCAATTGGCGATGGCCCTGTC
CTTTTACCAGACAACCATTACCTGTCCACACAATCTGCCCTTTCGAAAGATCCCAACGAAAAGAGAGACC
ACATGGTCCTTCTTGAGTTTGTAACAGCTGCTGGGATTACACATGGCATGGATGAACTATACAAAATGGT
CCGCTTCGGGGACGAGCTGGGCGGCCGCTATGGGGGCGCGGGCGGCGCGGAGCGGGCCCGGGGCGGCGGG
GCCGGCGGGGCTGGCGGCCCGGGCCCCGGGGGGCTGCCGCCGGGCCAGCGGGTCCTCTACAAACAGTCGA
TCGCGCAGCGCGCGCGGACCATGGCGCTGTACAACCCCATCCCGGTCAAGCAGAACTGCTTCACCGTCAA
CCGCTCGCTCTTCGTCTTCAGCGAGGACAACGTCGTCCGCAAATACGCCAAGCGCATCACCGAGTGGCCT
CCGTTCGAGTACATGATCCTGGCCACCATCATCGCCAACTGCATCGTGCTGGCCCTGGAGCAGCACCTCC
CTGACGGGGCCAAGACGCCTATGTCCGAGCGCCTGGATGACACCGAGCCCTACTTCATTGGGATCTTCTG
CTTCGAGGCGGGGATCAAGATCCTGGCCCTGGGCTTTGTTCTGCACAAGGGCTCCTATCTGCGGAACGGC
TGGAACGTCATGGACTTCGTGGTAGTCCTCACGGGGATTCTTGCCACAGCCGGAACCGACTTCGACCTGC
GAACGCTGAGGGCTGTGCGTGTGCTAAGGCCCCTGAAGCTGGTGTCTGGGATTCCGAGCTTGCAAGTGGT
GCTCAAGTCCATCATGAAGGCCATGGTCCCGCTGCTGCAGATCGGGCTGCTGCTCTTCTTCGCCATCCTC
ATGTTTGCCATCATCGGCCTCGAGTTCTACATGGGCAAGTTCCACAAGGCCTGCTTCCCCAACAGCACAG
ACCCAGATCCCGTGGGTGACTTCCCCTGTGGCAAGGAGGCCCCGGCCCGGCTCTGTGAGGGAGACACGGA
GTGCCGGGAGTACTGGGCCGGACCCAACTTTGGTATCACCAACTTTGACAACATCCTGTTTGCCATCTTG
ACCGTGTTCCAGTGCATCACCATGGAGGGCTGGACTGACATCCTCTACAATACAAACGATGCAGCCGGCA
ACACGTGGAACTGGCTCTACTTCATCCCTCTCATCATCATCGGCTCCTTCTTCATGCTCAACCTGGTGCT
GGGTGTGCTCTCAGGAGAGTTTGCTAAGGAGCGCGAGAGAGTGGAGAACCGCCGCGCCTTCCTGAAGCTC
CGGCGGCAGCAGCAGATTGAGCGGGAGCTCAACGGGTACCTGGAGTGGATCTTCAAGGCTGAGGAAGTCA
TGCTGGCTGAGGAGGACAGGAACGCAGAGGAGAAGTCCCCTCTGGATGCAGTGTTGAAGAGAGCAGCTGC
CAAGAAGAGCAGAAGCGACCTGATCCAGGCCGAGGAGGGGGAGGGCCGGCTCACAGGCCTCTGTGCTCCC
GGTTCCCCGTTCGCCCGTGCCAGCCTGAAAAGCGGGAAGACGGAGAGCTCGTCGTACTTCCGGAGGAAGG
AGAAGATGTTCCGCTTCTTCATCCGGCGCATGGTGAAGGCACAGAGCTTCTACTGGACGGTGCTGTGTGT
GGTGGCACTGAACACACTGTGCGTGGCCATGGTGCACTACAACCAGCCGCAGCGGCTCACCACGGCATTG
TACTTTGCAGAGTTTGTTTTCCTGGGTCTCTTCCTCACAGAGATGTCCCTGAAGATGTATGGCCTGGGGC
CCAGGAGCTACTTCCGGTCCTCCTTCAACTGTTTTGACTTTGGGGTCATCGTGGGCAGTATCTTTGAAGT
GGTCTGGGCTGCTTACCCCTACGACGTCCCCGACTACGCCGGCTACCCGTACGACGTCCCGGACTACGCC
GGCGTCGACGTCAAGCCAGGGACCTCCTTCGGGATCAGTGTTCTGCGGGCTCTGCGCTTACTGAGAATCT
TCAAGGTCACCAAATACTGGAACTCCCTACGGAACCTGGTGGTGTCTCTGCTCAACTCCATGAAGTCCAT
CATCAGCCTCCTCTTCCTGCTCTTCCTGTTCATTGTTGTCTTTGCTCTGCTGGGGATGCAGCTGTTTGGA
GGCCAGTTCAACTTTAAAGACGAGACCCCAACGACCAACTTTGACACCTTCCCTGCTGCTATCCTCACCG
TCTTCCAGATCCTGACCGGAGAGGACTGGAATGCGGTCATGTACCACGGGATCGAGTCGCAAGGTGGCGT
CAGCAGAGGAATGTTCTCCTCCTTCTACTTCATTGTCCTCACTCTGTTTGGGAACTACACCCTGCTGAAT
GTCTTCCTGGCCATTGCTGTGGACAACCTTGCCAATGCTCAGGAGCTGACCAAGGATGAAGAGGAGATGG
AAGAAGCAGCCAATCAGAAACTCGCCTTGCAGAAGGCCAAGGAAGTGGCTGAAGTCAGCCCCATGTCTGC
TGCGAACATCTCCATTGCCGCCAGGCAGCAGAACTCGGCCAAAGCGCGCTCGGTGTGGGAGCAGCGAGCC
AGCCAGCTGCGGCTGCAGAACCTGAGGGCCAGCTGCGAGGCGCTGTACAGCGAGATGGACCCCGAGGAGA
GGCTGCGCTACGCCACCGCGCGCCACCTGCGGCCCGACGTGAAGACGCACCTGGACCGGCCGCTGGTGGT
TGAGCCCGGCCGCGACGCTCCGCGGGGCCCCCCGGGGGGGAAGTCCCGGCCGGATGGCTCGGAGGCCCCC
GAGGGTGCGGATCCCCCGCGCAGGCATCACCGGCACCGAGACAAGGACAAGGCTCCCGCCACGGTCCCCT
CGGCGGGGGAACAGGACAGAGCCGAAGCTCTGAGGGCAGAGGGCGGGGAGCTGGGGCCCCGCGAGGAGCG
GGGGCGGCCACGCCGCAGCCGCAGCAAGGAGGCCCCGGGCGCCCCGGAGGTGCGCAGCGATCGCGGCCGT
GGCCCGTGTCCTGAAGGTGGTCGGCGCCACCACCGGCGCGGGTCACCGGAGGAGGCAGCTGAGAGGGAGC
CCCGCCGCCACCGCGCGCACCGGCACGGGCCCGACCCGGGCAAGGAGGGCCCAGCGTCCGGGACCAGGGG
CGAGCGGCGCGCACGACACCGCACGGGCCCCCGGGCGTGCCCCCGGGAGGCTGAGAGCAGCGAGGAGCCT
GCGCGGCGGCACCGGGCTCGGCACAAGGCGCCGCCCACCCAGGAGACCGCGGAGAAGGACAAGGAGGCTG
CCGAGAAGGGGGGCGAGGCCACGGAGGCCGAGAAGGACAAGGAGGCTCGGAACCACCAGCCCAAGGAGCT
GCCCTGTGACCTGGAGGCCATCGGCATGCTGGGAGTGGGCGCTGTGCATACGCTGCCCAGCACCTGTCTG
CAGAAGGTGGAGGAGCAGCCAGAGGATGCGGACAACCAGCGGAACGTCACCCGCATGGGTAGTCAGCCCC
CGGACACCAGCACCACTGTGCACATTCCTGTGACGCTGACCGGCCCCCCCGGGGAGACCACGGTAGTGCC
CAGTGGAAACGTGGACCTGGAAAGTCAAGCAGAGGGGAAGAAGGAGGTGGAAACCAGCGATGTGATGAGG
AGCGGCCCTCGGCCCATTGTCCCGTACAGTTCCATGTTCTGTTTAAGCCCAACCAACCTGCTGCGCCGCT
GCTGCCACTACATTGTGACCATGCGATACTTCGAGATGGTCATCCTCGTGGTCATCGCCCTGAGCAGCAT
CGCCCTGGCTGCCGAGGACCCCGTGAGAACAGACTCTCCCAGGAATAATGCTCTGAAGTACATGGACTAC
ATCTTCACAGGCGTCTTCACCTTCGAGATGGTGATAAAGATGATCGATTTGGGACTGCTGCTACACCCTG
GAGCCTATTTCCGGGATCTGTGGAACATTCTGGACTTCATTGTGGTCAGTGGGGCCCTGGTGGCATTTGC
TTTCTCAGGATCCAAAGGGAAAGACATCAGCACCATCAAATCCCTGAGAGTCCTGCGTGTGCTGCGGCCA
CTCAAGACCATCAAGCGGCTGCCCAAGCTCAAGGCCGTGTTTGACTGTGTGGTGAACTCACTGAAAAACG
TCCTCAACATCCTGATCGTCTACATGCTCTTCATGTTCATCTTTGCCGTCATTGCCGTGCAGCTCTTCAA
AGGGAAGTTCTTCTACTGCACGGACGAATCCAAGGAGCTGGAGCGTGACTGCAGGGGTCAGTATTTGGAT
TATGAGAAGGAGGAAGTGGAAGCTCAACCGAGGCAGTGGAAGAAATATGACTTCCACTATGACAACGTGC
TCTGGGCTCTGCTAACGCTCTTCACGGTGTCCACAGGGGAAGGGTGGCCCATGGTGCTGAAACACTCTGT
GGATGCCACCTACGAGGAGCAGGGCCCGAGCCCCGGGTACCGCATGGAGCTCTCCATCTTCTACGTGGTC
TACTTTGTGGTCTTTCCCTTCTTCTTTGTCAACATCTTCGTGGCCTTGATCATCATCACCTTCCAGGAGC
AGGGGGACAAGGTGATGTCCGAGTGCAGCCTGGAGAAGAACGAGAGGGCTTGCATCGACTTTGCCATCAG
CGCCAGACCCCTGACGCGGTACATGCCCCAGAACAAGCAGTCGTTCCAGTATAAGACGTGGACGTTCGTG
GTGTCCCCACCTTTTGAGTACTTCATCATGGCTATGATCGCCCTCAACACTGTGGTGCTGATGATGAAGT
TCTACGATGCGCCGTACGAGTATGAGCTAATGCTGAAATGCCTGAACATCGTGTTCACGTCCATGTTCTC
CATGGAGTGTGTGCTGAAGATCATCGCCTTCGGGGTGCTGAACTATTTCAGAGATGCCTGGAATGTCTTT
GACTTTGTCACGGTGTTGGGAAGTATTACTGATATTTTGGTAACAGAGATTGCGAACAACTTCATCAACC
TCAGCTTCCTGCGCCTGTTCCGGGCCGCGCGGCTCATCAAGCTGCTGCGCCAGGGCTACACCATCCGCAT
CCTGCTTTGGACCTTCGTGCAGTCCTTCAAGGCGCTGCCCTACGTGTGTCTCCTCATCGCCATGCTCTTC
TTCATCTACGCCATCATTGGCATGCAGGTTTTTGGGAACATCGCCCTGGACGATGACACCAGCATCAACA
GGCACAATAACTTCCGGACGTTTCTGCAGGCCTTGATGTTGCTGTTCAGGAGCGCCACGGGGGAGGCCTG
GCACGAGATAATGCTGTCGTGCCTCAGCAGCCGGGCCTGCGACGAGCACTCCAATGCCAGCGAGTGCGGC
AGCGACTTTGCCTACTTTTACTTCGTCTCCTTCATCTTCCTCTGCTCCTTTCTGATGTTGAACCTCTTTG
TGGCTGTGATCATGGACAATTTTGAGTACCTTACACGGGACTCTTCCATCTTAGGGCCTCACCACCTGGA
TGAGTTCATCCGGGTCTGGGCTGAATACGACCCGGCCGCGTGTGGGCGCATCAGTTACAGTGACATGTTT
GAGATGCTGAAGCACATGTCCCCACCCCTGGGGCTGGGGAAGAAGTGCCCTGCTCGAGTCGCGTACAAGC
GCCTGGTCCGCATGAACATGCCCATCTCCAGTGAGGACATGACGGTGCACTTCACATCCACGCTGATGGC
TCTCATTCGGACAGCGCTGGACATCAAGCTGGCACCAGCTGGGACCAAGCAGCACCAGTGCGACGCAGAG
CTGAGGAAGGAGATTTCCTGTGTGTGGGCCAATCTGCCCCAGAAGACCCTGGACTTACTGGTACCACCCC
ATAAGCCTGACGAGATGACGGTGGGCAAAGTCTATGCAGCTCTGATGATCTTCGACTTCTACAAACAGAA
CAAAACCAGCAGAGACCAGACTCAGCAAGCCCCCGGAGGCCTGTCCCAGCTGGGCCCCGTGTCCCTGTTC
CACCCGCTGAAGGCCACGCTGGAGCAGACTCAGCCGGCGCTGCGTGGAGCCCGGGCTTTCCTGCGGCAGA
AGAGTTCTGCCTCCCTGAGCAACGGCGGGGCCGTACAAACCCAGGAGAGCGGCATCAAGGAATCGGTTTC
TTGGGGCACTCAGAGGACCCAGGATGTGCTTTGCGAGGCCAGGGCACCCCTGGAGCGGGGCCACTCAGCT
GAGATCCCAGTCGGGCAGCCTGGGACACTGGCTGTAGATGTCCAGATGCAGAACATGACTCTGAGTGGCC
CTGACGCCGAGCCGCAGCCAGGGCTGGAGAGCCAGGGCCGAGCCGCCTCCATGCCCCGCCTGGCCGCAGA
AACACAGCCCGCGCCTGACGCCAGCCCCATGAAGCGCTCCATCTCCACGCTGGCCCCGCGCCCCCACACG
GCCCGGCTCGGCAGCACCGCGCTGGACCGCCCAGCCCCCAGCCAGGCCCCGCACCATCACCACCACCGCT
GCCACCGCCGCAGGGACAGGAAGCAGCGGTCCCTGGAGAAGGGTCCCAGCCTGTCTGCTGACACAGATGG
GGCCCCCGACAGCACGGTGGGGCCAGGACTGCCCACGGGGGAGGGCCCCCCCGGCTGCAGGCGGGAGCGG
GAGCGCAGGCAGGAGCGGGGCCGGTCCCAGGAGCGGAGGCAGCCCTCGTCCTCCTCCTCGGAGAAGCATC
GCTTCTACTCCTGTGACCGCTTCGGGGGCCGCGAACCCCCACAGCCCAAGCCCTCCCTCAGTAGTCACCC
CACGTCGCCGACGGCCGGGCAGGAGCCGGGACCCCACCCGCAGGGGAGTGGTTCGGTTCACGGGAGCCCC
CTGCTGTCCACATCTGGTGCTAGCACCCCGGGCCGGGGGCGGAGGCAGCTCCCCCAGACCCCCTTGACCC
CCCGCCCCAGCGTCACCTACAAGACGGCCAACTCCTCGCCTGTCCACTTCGCCGGGGCACCGAGCGGCCT
CCCCGCCTTCTCCCCCGGCCGGCTCAGCCGGGGCCTCTCAGAACACAACGCCCTGCTGCAGAGGGACCCG
CTCAGCCGGCCCCTGGCGCCCGGCTCGCGCATCGGCTCCGACCCCTACCTGGGGCAGCGGCTGGACAGCG
AGGCGCCCGCCCGTGCCCTGCCCGAGGACGCGCCCGCCTTTGAGGAGACCGCGGCCAGCAACTCGGGCCG
CTCCTCCCGGACCTCGTACGTGTCCTCACTGACCTCGCAGCCCCCGCCGCTGCGCCGCGTGCCCAACGGC
TACCACTGCACTCTGGGGCTGGGCGGGGGCGGCCGGGCGCGGCGCGGCTGCCACCACCCCGACCGCGACC
GCCGGTGCTAGACTAGTTCTAGCAAGCTTCGACGAATTCTGCAGATATCCATCACACTGGCGGCCGCTCG
AGCATGCATCTAGAGGGCCCTATTCTATAGTGTCACCTAAATGCTAGAGCTCGCTGATCAGCCTCGACTG
TGCCTTCTAGTTGCCAGCCATCTGTTGTTTGCCCCTCCCCCGTGCCTTCCTTGACCCTGGAAGGTGCCAC
TCCCACTGTCCTTTCCTAATAAAATGAGGAAATTGCATCGCATTGTCTGAGTAGGTGTCATTCTATTCTG
GGGGGTGGGGTGGGGCAGGACAGCAAGGGGGAGGATTGGGAAGACAATAGCAGGCATGCTGGGGATGCGG
TGGGCTCTATGGCTTCTGAGGCGGAAAGAACCAGCTGGGGCTCTAGGGGGTATCCCC
[124 nt withheld, positions 11958-12081]
C
[91 nt withheld, positions 12083-12173]
A
[49 nt withheld, positions 12175-12223]
CCTTTGACGTTGGAGTCCACGTTCTTT
[37 nt withheld, positions 12251-12287]
ACCCTATCTCGGTCTATTCTTTTGATTTATAAGGGATTTTGCCGATTTCGGCCTATTGGTTAAAAAATGA
GCTGATTTAACAAAAATTTAACGCGAATTAATTCTGTGGAATGTGTGTCAGTTAGGGTGTGGAAAGTCCC
CAGGCTCCCCAGCAGGCAGAAGTATGCAAAGCATGCATCTCAATTAGTCAGCAACCAGGTGTGGAAAGTC
CCCAGGCTCCCCAGCAGGCAGAAGTATGCAAAGCATGCATCTCAATTAGTCAGCAACCATAGTCCCGCCC
CTAACTCCGCCCATCCCGCCCCTAACTCCGCCCAGTTCCGCCCATTCTCCGCCCCATGGCTGACTAATTT
TTTTTATTTATGCAGAGGCCGAGGCCGCCTCTGCCTCTGAGCTATTCCAGAAGTAGTGAGGAGGCTTTTT
TGGAGGCCTAGGCTTTTGCAAAAAGCTCCCGGGAGCTTGTATATCCATTTTCGGATCTGATCAAGAGACA
GGATGAGGATCGTTTCGCATGATTGAACAAGATGGATTGCACGCAGGTTCTCCGGCCGCTTGGGTGGAGA
GGCTATTCGGCTATGACTGGGCACAACAGACAATCGGCTGCTCTGATGCCGCCGTGTTCCGGCTGTCAGC
GCAGGGGCGCCCGGTTCTTTTTGTCAAGACCGACCTGTCCGGTGCCCTGAATGAACTGCAGGACGAGGCA
GCGCGGCTATCGTGGCTGGCCACGACGGGCGTTCCTTGCGCAGCTGTGCTCGACGTTGTCACTGAAGCGG
GAAGGGACTGGCTGCTATTGGGCGAAGTGCCGGGGCAGGATCTCCTGTCATCTCACCTTGCTCCTGCCGA
GAAAGTATCCATCATGGCTGATGCAATGCGGCGGCTGCATACGCTTGATCCGGCTACCTGCCCATTCGAC
CACCAAGCGAAACATCGCATCGAGCGAGCACGTACTCGGATGGAAGCCGGTCTTGTCGATCAGGATGATC
TGGACGAAGAGCATCAGGGGCTCGCGCCAGCCGAA
